>Addgene plasmid #90730 | KNTC1 A3.3 gRNA | addgene full sequence | sequence record 183233 | Addgene NGS Result
AGCGCCCAATACGCAAACCGCCTCTCCCCGCGCGTTGGCCGATTCATTAATGCAGCTGGCACGACAGGTT
TCCCGACTGGAAAGCGGGCAGTGAGCGCAACGCAATTAATGTGAGTTAGCTCACTCATTAGGCACCCCAG
GCTTTACACTTTATGCTTCCGGCTCGTATGTTGTGTGGAATTGTGAGCGGATAACAATTTCACACAGGAA
ACAGCTATGACCATGATTACGCCAAGCGCGCAATTAACCCTCACTAAAGGGAACAAAAGCTGGAGCTGCA
AGCTTAATGTAGTCTTATGCAATACTCTTGTAGTCTTGCAACATGGTAACGATGAGTTAGCAACATGCCT
TACAAGGAGAGAAAAAGCACCGTGCATGCCGATTGGTGGAAGTAAGGTGGTACGATCGTGCCTTATTAGG
AAGGCAACAGACGGGTCTGACATGGATTGGACGAACCACTGAATTGCCGCATTGCAGAGATATTGTATTT
AAGTGCCTAGCTCGATACATAAACGGGTCTCTCTGGTTAGACCAGATCTGAGCCTGGGAGCTCTCTGGCT
AACTAGGGAACCCACTGCTTAAGCCTCAATAAAGCTTGCCTTGAGTGCTTCAAGTAGTGTGTGCCCGTCT
GTTGTGTGACTCTGGTAACTAGAGATCCCTCAGACCCTTTTAGTCAGTGTGGAAAATCTCTAGCAGTGGC
GCCCGAACAGGGACTTGAAAGCGAAAGGGAAACCAGAGGAGCTCTCTCGACGCAGGACTCGGCTTGCTGA
AGCGCGCACGGCAAGAGGCGAGGGGCGGCGACTGGTGAGTACGCCAAAAATTTTGACTAGCGGAGGCTAG
AAGGAGAGAGATGGGTGCGAGAGCGTCAGTATTAAGCGGGGGAGAATTAGATCGCGATGGGAAAAAATTC
GGTTAAGGCCAGGGGGAAAGAAAAAATATAAATTAAAACATATAGTATGGGCAAGCAGGGAGCTAGAACG
ATTCGCAGTTAATCCTGGCCTGTTAGAAACATCAGAAGGCTGTAGACAAATACTGGGACAGCTACAACCA
TCCCTTCAGACAGGATCAGAAGAACTTAGATCATTATATAATACAGTAGCAACCCTCTATTGTGTGCATC
AAAGGATAGAGATAAAAGACACCAAGGAAGCTTTAGACAAGATAGAGGAAGAGCAAAACAAAAGTAAGAC
CACCGCACAGCAAGCGGCCGCTGATCTTCAGACCTGGAGGAGGAGATATGAGGGACAATTGGAGAAGTGA
ATTATATAAATATAAAGTAGTAAAAATTGAACCATTAGGAGTAGCACCCACCAAGGCAAAGAGAAGAGTG
GTGCAGAGAGAAAAAAGAGCAGTGGGAATAGGAGCTTTGTTCCTTGGGTTCTTGGGAGCAGCAGGAAGCA
CTATGGGCGCAGCGTCAATGACGCTGACGGTACAGGCCAGACAATTATTGTCTGGTATAGTGCAGCAGCA
GAACAATTTGCTGAGGGCTATTGAGGCGCAACAGCATCTGTTGCAACTCACAGTCTGGGGCATCAAGCAG
CTCCAGGCAAGAATCCTGGCTGTGGAAAGATACCTAAAGGATCAACAGCTCCTGGGGATTTGGGGTTGCT
CTGGAAAACTCATTTGCACCACTGCTGTGCCTTGGAATGCTAGTTGGAGTAATAAATCTCTGGAACAGAT
TTGGAATCACACGACCTGGATGGAGTGGGACAGAGAAATTAACAATTACACAAGCTTAATACACTCCTTA
ATTGAAGAATCGCAAAACCAGCAAGAAAAGAATGAACAAGAATTATTGGAATTAGATAAATGGGCAAGTT
TGTGGAATTGGTTTAACATAACAAATTGGCTGTGGTATATAAAATTATTCATAATGATAGTAGGAGGCTT
GGTAGGTTTAAGAATAGTTTTTGCTGTACTTTCTATAGTGAATAGAGTTAGGCAGGGATATTCACCATTA
TCGTTTCAGACCCACCTCCCAACCCCGAGGGGACCCAGAGAGGGCCTATTTCCCATGATTCCTTCATATT
TGCATATACGATACAAGGCTGTTAGAGAGATAATTAGAATTAATTTGACTGTAAACACAAAGATATTAGT
ACAAAATACGTGACGTAGAAAGTAATAATTTCTTGGGTAGTTTGCAGTTTTAAAATTATGTTTTAAAATG
GACTATCATATGCTTACCGTAACTTGAAAGTATTTCGATTTCTTGGCTTTATATATCTTGTGGAAAGGAC
GAAACACCGCTTTTCTTGAACCGACACTCGTTTAAGAGCTATGCTGGAAACAGCATAGCAAGTTTAAATA
AGGCTAGTCCGTTATCAACTTGAAAAAGTGGCACCGAGTCGGTGCTTTTTTTGAATTCTAGATCTTGAGA
CAAATGGCAGTATTCATCCACAATTTTAAAAGAAAAGGGGGGATTGGGGGGTACAGTGCAGGGGAAAGAA
TAGTAGACATAATAGCAACAGACATACAAACTAAAGAATTACAAAAACAAATTACAAAAATTCAAAATTT
TCGGGTTTATTACAGGGACAGCAGAGATCCACTTTGGCGCCGGCTCGAGTGGCTCCGGTGCCCGTCAGTG
GGCAGAGCGCACATCGCCCACAGTCCCCGAGAAGTTGGGGGGAGGGGTCGGCAATTGAACCGGTGCCTAG
AGAAGGTGGCGCGGGGTAAACTGGGAAAGTGATGTCGTGTACTGGCTCCGCCTTTTTCCCGAGGGTGGGG
GAGAACCGTATATAAGTGCAGTAGTCGCCGTGAACGTTCTTTTTCGCAACGGGTTTGCCGCCAGAACACA
GGTGTCGTGACGCGGGATCCGCCACCATGACCGAGTACAAGCCCACGGTGCGCCTCGCCACCCGCGACGA
CGTCCCCAGGGCCGTACGCACCCTCGCCGCCGCGTTCGCCGACTACCCCGCCACGCGCCACACCGTCGAT
CCGGACCGCCACATCGAGCGGGTCACCGAGCTGCAAGAACTCTTCCTCACGCGCGTCGGGCTCGACATCG
GCAAGGTGTGGGTCGCGGACGACGGCGCCGCGGTGGCGGTCTGGACCACGCCGGAGAGCGTCGAAGCGGG
GGCGGTGTTCGCCGAGATCGGCCCGCGCATGGCCGAGTTGAGCGGTTCCCGGCTGGCCGCGCAGCAACAG
ATGGAAGGCCTCCTGGCGCCGCACCGGCCCAAGGAGCCCGCGTGGTTCCTGGCCACCGTCGGAGTCTCGC
CCGACCACCAGGGCAAGGGTCTGGGCAGCGCCGTCGTGCTCCCCGGAGTGGAGGCGGCCGAGCGCGCCGG
GGTGCCCGCCTTCCTGGAGACCTCCGCGCCCCGCAACCTCCCCTTCTACGAGCGGCTCGGCTTCACCGTC
ACCGCCGACGTCGAGGTGCCCGAAGGACCGCGCACCTGGTGCATGACCCGCAAGCCCGGTGCCTGAACGC
GTTAAGTCGACAATCAACCTCTGGATTACAAAATTTGTGAAAGATTGACTGGTATTCTTAACTATGTTGC
TCCTTTTACGCTATGTGGATACGCTGCTTTAATGCCTTTGTATCATGCTATTGCTTCCCGTATGGCTTTC
ATTTTCTCCTCCTTGTATAAATCCTGGTTGCTGTCTCTTTATGAGGAGTTGTGGCCCGTTGTCAGGCAAC
GTGGCGTGGTGTGCACTGTGTTTGCTGACGCAACCCCCACTGGTTGGGGCATTGCCACCACCTGTCAGCT
CCTTTCCGGGACTTTCGCTTTCCCCCTCCCTATTGCCACGGCGGAACTCATCGCCGCCTGCCTTGCCCGC
TGCTGGACAGGGGCTCGGCTGTTGGGCACTGACAATTCCGTGGTGTTGTCGGGGAAATCATCGTCCTTTC
CTTGGCTGCTCGCCTGTGTTGCCACCTGGATTCTGCGCGGGACGTCCTTCTGCTACGTCCCTTCGGCCCT
CAATCCAGCGGACCTTCCTTCCCGCGGCCTGCTGCCGGCTCTGCGGCCTCTTCCGCGTCTTCGCCTTCGC
CCTCAGACGAGTCGGATCTCCCTTTGGGCCGCCTCCCCGCGTCGACTTTAAGACCAATGACTTACAAGGC
AGCTGTAGATCTTAGCCACTTTTTAAAAGAAAAGGGGGGACTGGAAGGGCTAATTCACTCCCAACGAAGA
CAAGATCTGCTTTTTGCTTGTACTGGGTCTCTCTGGTTAGACCAGATCTGAGCCTGGGAGCTCTCTGGCT
AACTAGGGAACCCACTGCTTAAGCCTCAATAAAGCTTGCCTTGAGTGCTTCAAGTAGTGTGTGCCCGTCT
GTTGTGTGACTCTGGTAACTAGAGATCCCTCAGACCCTTTTAGTCAGTGTGGAAAATCTCTAGCAGTACG
TATAGTAGTTCATGTCATCTTATTATTCAGTATTTATAACTTGCAAAGAAATGAATATCAGAGAGTGAGA
GGAACTTGTTTATTGCAGCTTATAATGGTTACAAATAAAGCAATAGCATCACAAATTTCACAAATAAAGC
ATTTTTTTCACTGCATTCTAGTTGTGGTTTGTCCAAACTCATCAATGTATCTTATCATGTCTGGCTCTAG
CTATCCCGCCCCTAACTCCGCCCATCCCGCCCCTAACTCCGCCCAGTTCCGCCCATTCTCCGCCCCATGG
CTGACTAATTTTTTTTATTTATGCAGAGGCCGAGGCCGCCTCGGCCTCTGAGCTATTCCAGAAGTAGTGA
GGAGGCTTTTTTGGAGGCCTAGGGACGTACCCAATTCGCCCTATAGTGAGTCGTATTACGCGCGCTCACT
GGCCGTCGTTTTACAACGTCGTGACTGGGAAAACCCTGGCGTTACCCAACTTAATCGCCTTGCAGCACAT
CCCCCTTTCGCCAGCTGGCGTAATAGCGAAGAGGCCCGCACCGATCGCCCTTCCCAACAGTTGCGCAGCC
TGAATGGCGAATGGG
[124 nt withheld, positions 4916-5039]
C
[91 nt withheld, positions 5041-5131]
A
[49 nt withheld, positions 5133-5181]
CCTTTGACGTTGGAGTCCACGTTCTTT
[37 nt withheld, positions 5209-5245]
ACCCTATCTCGGTCTATTCTTTTGATTTATAAGGGATTTTGCCGATTTCGGCCTATTGGTTAAAAAATGA
GCTGATTTAACAAAAATTTAACGCGAATTTTAACAAAATATTAACGCTTACAATTTAGGTGGCACTTTTC
GGGGAAATGTGCGCGGAACCCCTATTTGTTTATTTTTCTAAATACATTCAAATATGTATCCGCTCATGAG
ACAATAACCCTGATAAATGCTTCAATAATATTGAAAAAGGAAGAGTATGAGTATTCAACATTTCCGTGTC
GCCCTTATTCCCTTTTTTGCGGCATTTTGCCTTCCTGTTTTTGCTCACCCAGAAACGCTGGTGAAAGTAA
AAGATGCTGAAGATCAGTTGGGTGCACGAGTGGGTTACATCGAACTGGATCTCAACAGCGGTAAGATCCT
TGAGAGTTTTCGCCCCGAAGAACGTTTTCCAATGATGAGCACTTTTAAAGTTCTGCTATGTGGCGCGGTA
TTATCCCGTATTGACGCCGGGCAAGAGCAACTCGGTCGCCGCATACACTATTCTCAGAATGACTTGGTTG
AGTACTCACCAGTCACAGAAAAGCATCTTACGGATGGCATGACAGTAAGAGAATTATGCAGTGCTGCCAT
AACCATGAGTGATAACACTGCGGCCAACTTACTTCTGACAACGATCGGAGGACCGAAGGAGCTAACCGCT
TTTTTGCACAACATGGGGGATCATGTAACTCGCCTTGATCGTTGGGAACCGGAGCTGAATGAAGCCATAC
CAAACGACGAGCGTGACACCACGATGCCTGTAGCAATGGCAACAACGTTGCGCAAACTATTAACTGGCGA
ACTACTTACTCTAGCTTCCCGGCAACAATTAATAGACTGGATGGAGGCGGATAAAGTTGCAGGACCACTT
CTGCGCTCGGCCCTTCCGGCTGGCTGGTTTATTGCTGATAAATCTGGAGCCGGTGAGCGTGGGTCTCGCG
GTATCATTGCAGCACTGGGGCCAGATGGTAAGCCCTCCCGTATCGTAGTTATCTACACGACGGGGAGTCA
GGCAACTATGGATGAACGAAATAGACAGATCGCTGAGATAGGTGCCTCACTGATTAAGCATTGGTAACTG
TCAGACCAAGTTTACTCATATATACTTTAGATTGATTTAAAACTTCATTTTTAATTTAAAAGGATCTAGG
TGAAGATCCTTTTTGATAATCTCATGACCAAAATCCCTTAACGTGAGTTTTCGTTCCACTGAGCGTCAGA
CCCCGTAGAAAAGATCAAAGGATCTTCTTGAGATCCTTTTTTTCTGCGCGTAATCTGCTGCTTGCAAACA
AAAAAACCACCGCTACCAGCGGTGGTTTGTTTGCCGGATCAAGAGCTACCAACTCTTTTTCCGAAGGTAA
CTGGCTTCAGCAGAGCGCAGATACCAAATACTGTTCTTCTAGTGTAGCCGTAGTTAGGCCACCACTTCAA
GAACTCTGTAGCACCGCCTACATACCTCGCTCTGCTAATCCTGTTACCAGTGGCTGCTGCCAGTGGCGAT
AAGTCGTGTCTTACCGGGTTGGACTCAAGACGATAGTTACCGGATAAGGCGCAGCGGTCGGGCTGAACGG
GGGGTTCGTGCACACAGCCCAGCTTGGAGCGAACGACCTACACCGAACTGAGATACCTACAGCGTGAGCT
ATGAGAAAGCGCCACGCTTCCCGAAGGGAGAAAGGCGGACAGGTATCCGGTAAGCGGCAGGGTCGGAACA
GGAGAGCGCACGAGGGAGCTTCCAGGGGGAAACGCCTGGTATCTTTATAGTCCTGTCGGGTTTCGCCACC
TCTGACTTGAGCGTCGATTTTTGTGATGCTCGTCAGGGGGGCGGAGCCTATGGAAAAACGCCAGCAACGC
GGCCTTTTTACGGTTCCTGGCCTTTTGCTGGCCTTTTGCTCACATGTTCTTTCCTGCGTTATCCCCTGAT
TCTGTGGATAACCGTATTACCGCCTTTGAGTGAGCTGATACCGCTCGCCGCAGCCGAACGACCGAGCGCA
GCGAGTCAGTGAGCGAGGAAGCGGAAG
Features (pLannotate 1.2.2; 27 found; start..end, strand, type, name):
      2..94      +  CDS            lacI (fragment): lac repressor; lacI; The lac repressor binds to the lac operator to inhibit transcription in E. coli. This inhibition can be relieved by adding lactose or isopropyl-β-D-thiogalactopyranoside (IPTG).
    107..128     +  protein_bind   CAP binding site: CAP binding activates transcription in the presence of cAMP. E. coli catabolite activator protein
    143..173     +  promoter       lac promoter: promoter for the E. coli lac operon
    181..197     +  protein_bind   lac operator: The lac repressor binds to the lac operator to inhibit transcription in E. coli. This inhibition can be relieved by adding lactose or isopropyl-β-D-thiogalactopyranoside (IPTG). lac repressor encoded by lacI
    242..260     +  promoter       T3 promoter: promoter for bacteriophage T3 RNA polymerase
    288..514     +  promoter       RSV promoter: Rous sarcoma virus enhancer/promoter
    515..695     +  LTR            5' LTR (truncated): truncated 5' long terminal repeat (LTR) from HIV-1
    742..867     +  misc_feature   HIV-1 Ψ: packaging signal of human immunodeficiency virus type 1
    851..1214    +  CDS            HIV-1 gag (fragment): gag protein from human immunodeficiency virus 1; gag
   1360..1593    +  misc_feature   RRE: The Rev response element (RRE) of HIV-1 allows for Rev-dependent mRNA export from the nucleus to the cytoplasm.
   1970..1996    +  CDS            Rev (fragment): human immunodeficiency virus 1 (HIV-1) Rev protein; rev; enhances nuclear export of unspliced and incompletely spliced viral mRNAs
   2000..2240    +  promoter       U6 promoter: RNA polymerase III promoter for human U6 snRNA
   2288..2355    +  misc_RNA       tracrRNA (fragment): trans-activating CRISPR RNA for the Streptococcus pyogenes CRISPR/Cas9 system
   2404..2521    +  misc_feature   cPPT/CTS: central polypurine tract and central termination sequence of HIV-1
   2590..2801    +  promoter       EF-1α core promoter: core promoter for human elongation factor EF-1α
   2827..3426    +  CDS            PuroR (fragment): puromycin N-acetyltransferase; pac from Streptomyces; confers resistance to puromycin
   3442..4030    +  misc_feature   WPRE: woodchuck hepatitis virus posttranscriptional regulatory element
   4081..4100    +  misc_feature   cPPT/CTS (fragment): central polypurine tract and central termination sequence of HIV-1
   4102..4335    +  LTR            3' LTR (ΔU3): self-inactivating 3' long terminal repeat (LTR) from HIV-1
   4413..4534    +  polyA_signal   SV40 poly(A) signal: SV40 polyadenylation signal
   4574..4709    +  rep_origin     SV40 ori: SV40 origin of replication
   4730..4748    -  promoter       T7 promoter: promoter for bacteriophage T7 RNA polymerase
   4756..4911    +  CDS            lacZα (fragment): LacZα fragment of β-galactosidase; lacZ fragment
   4916..5344    +  rep_origin     f1 ori (sequence partly withheld): f1 bacteriophage origin of replication; arrow indicates direction of (+) strand synthesis
   5397..5501    +  promoter       AmpR promoter: bla
   5502..6362    +  CDS            AmpR: β-lactamase; bla; confers resistance to ampicillin, carbenicillin, and related antibiotics
   6533..7121    +  rep_origin     ori: high-copy-number ColE1/pMB1/pBR322/pUC origin of replication
