[The description below was written by a language model from this plasmid's Addgene catalogue record and pLannotate feature annotations shown in this document.]
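Description:
KNTC1 A3.3 gRNA is a third-generation lentiviral CRISPR guide plasmid built on the pLenti-sgRNA backbone and designed to express a single guide RNA against the human KNTC1 gene. In bacteria it is maintained through a high-copy ColE1/pUC-type origin and selected with ampicillin via the β-lactamase gene. An f1 origin, an SV40 origin and remnants of lac/lacZα cloning-vector sequence are also present in the backbone. The catalogue lists the empty backbone as 9,151 bp, whereas the sequenced plasmid is 7,302 nt. This would fit replacement of a filler fragment between the BsmBI sites during guide cloning, although the record does not state this.

The viral portion has the usual self-inactivating arrangement. An RSV promoter drives a truncated HIV-1 5' LTR, followed by the Ψ packaging signal with a gag fragment, the Rev response element and a cPPT/CTS. A WPRE and a ΔU3 3' LTR with a downstream SV40 polyadenylation signal complete the viral portion. Between the LTRs, a human U6 RNA polymerase III promoter transcribes the KNTC1-targeting spacer, which was inserted at BsmBI sites that were destroyed in cloning. The spacer is fused to the Streptococcus pyogenes guide scaffold, annotated in the feature table as a tracrRNA fragment. A separate EF-1α core promoter drives puromycin N-acetyltransferase so that transduced mammalian cells can be selected.

No Cas9 is encoded, so the nuclease must be supplied separately, for example from a Cas9-expressing cell line. The plasmid belongs to a guide series used for large-scale knockout analysis of cell-cycle genes in human cells.
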