Addgene plasmid #90730: KNTC1 A3.3 gRNA
Purpose: 3rd generation lentiviral gRNA plasmid targeting human KNTC1
Depositing lab: Iain Cheeseman. Depositing organization: Whitehead Institute for Biomedical Research. Publication: Large-Scale Analysis of CRISPR/Cas9 Cell-Cycle Knockouts Reveals the Diversity of p53-Dependent Responses to Cell-Cycle Defects. McKinley KL, Cheeseman IM. Dev Cell. 2017 Feb 27;40(4):405-420.e2. doi: 10.1016/j.devcel.2017.01.012. Epub 2017 Feb 16. PubMed 28216383.
Backbone
  Vector backbone: pLenti-sgRNA
  Backbone manufacturer: Eric Lander & David Sabatini labs (Addgene plasmid #71409)
  Backbone size w/o insert (bp): 9151
  Vector type: Lentiviral, CRISPR
  Selectable markers: Puromycin
Growth in bacteria
  Bacterial resistance: Ampicillin, 100 μg/mL
  Growth temperature: 37°C
  Growth strain: NEB Stable
  Copy number: Unknown
Gene/Insert
  Gene/Insert name: KNTC1 (Guide Designation A3.3) (alt name: pKMKO series)
  gRNA/shRNA sequence: CACCgCTTTTCTTGAACCGACACTC
  Species: H. sapiens (human)
  Promoter: U6
  Cloning method: Restriction Enzyme; 5′ cloning site BsmBI (destroyed during cloning); 3′ cloning site BsmBI (destroyed during cloning)
  Sequencing primers: 5′ hU6-F (5'-GAGGGCCTATTTCCCATGATT-3'); 3′ EF1a-R (5'-CACGGCGACTACTGCACTTA-3')
Terms and licenses: Academic/Nonprofit Terms; Industry Terms: Not Available to Industry
Depositor comments: Please note that gRNA target sequence listed is not strictly the 20nt spacer sequence, but also contains the 5' BsmBI overhang. For more information about knockout human cell lines generated using this plasmid, please see http://cellcycleknockouts.wi.mit.edu/ .
How to cite: KNTC1 A3.3 gRNA was a gift from Iain Cheeseman (Addgene plasmid # 90730 ; http://n2t.net/addgene:90730 ; RRID:Addgene_90730)
